>Addgene plasmid #148779 | pCIneo-V5-SBP-MBP-HsNot4-del64-104-GSSG_AG | depositor full sequence | sequence record 291227 | Full Sequence
TCAATATTGGCCATTAGCCATATTATTCATTGGTTATATAGCATAAATCAATATTGGCTATTGGCCATTG
CATACGTTGTATCTATATCATAATATGTACATTTATATTGGCTCATGTCCAATATGACCGCCATGTTGGC
ATTGATTATTGACTAGTTATTAATAGTAATCAATTACGGGGTCATTAGTTCATAGCCCATATATGGAGTT
CCGCGTTACATAACTTACGGTAAATGGCCCGCCTGGCTGACCGCCCAACGACCCCCGCCCATTGACGTCA
ATAATGACGTATGTTCCCATAGTAACGCCAATAGGGACTTTCCATTGACGTCAATGGGTGGAGTATTTAC
GGTAAACTGCCCACTTGGCAGTACATCAAGTGTATCATATGCCAAGTCCGCCCCCTATTGACGTCAATGA
CGGTAAATGGCCCGCCTGGCATTATGCCCAGTACATGACCTTACGGGACTTTCCTACTTGGCAGTACATC
TACGTATTAGTCATCGCTATTACCATGGTGATGCGGTTTTGGCAGTACACCAATGGGCGTGGATAGCGGT
TTGACTCACGGGGATTTCCAAGTCTCCACCCCATTGACGTCAATGGGAGTTTGTTTTGGCACCAAAATCA
ACGGGACTTTCCAAAATGTCGTAACAACTGCGATCGCCCGCCCCGTTGACGCAAATGGGCGGTAGGCGTG
TACGGTGGGAGGTCTATATAAGCAGAGCTCGTTTAGTGAACCGTCAGATCACTAGAAGCTTTATTGCGGT
AGTTTATCACAGTTAAATTGCTAACGCAGTCAGTGCTTCTGACACAACAGTCTCGAACTTAAGCTGCAGT
GACTCTCTTAAGGTAGCCTTGCAGAAGTTGGTCGTGAGGCACTGGGCAGGTAAGTATCAAGGTTACAAGA
CAGGTTTAAGGAGACCAATAGAAACTGGGCTTGTCGAGACAGAGAAGACTCTTGCGTTTCTGATAGGCAC
CTATTGGTCTTACTGACATCCACTTTGCCTTTCTCTCCACAGGTGTCCACTCCCAGTTCAATTACAGCTC
TTAAGGCTAGAGTACTTAATACGACTCACTATAGGCTAGCAATTGCGGCCACCATGGGTAAGCCTATCCC
TAACCCTCTCCTCGGTCTCGATTCTACGCCCGGAAGCGGTAGCGGTACCATGGACGAGAAGACCACCGGC
TGGGGGGGCGGCCACGTGGTGGAGGGCCTGGCCGGCGAGCTGGAGCAGCTGCGGGCCAGGCTGGAGCACC
ACCCTCAGGGCCAGCGGGAGCCCTCCGGCGGCTGCAAGCCCCTCGACATGAAAATCGAAGAAGGTAAACT
GGTAATCTGGATTAACGGCGATAAAGGCTATAACGGTCTCGCTGAAGTCGGTAAGAAATTCGAGAAAGAT
ACCGGAATTAAAGTCACCGTTGAGCATCCGGATAAACTGGAAGAGAAATTCCCGCAGGTTGCGGCAACTG
GCGATGGCCCTGACATTATCTTCTGGGCACACGACCGCTTTGGTGGCTACGCTCAATCTGGCCTGTTGGC
TGAAATCACCCCGGACAAAGCGTTCCAGGACAAGCTGTATCCGTTTACCTGGGATGCCGTACGTTACAAC
GGCAAGCTGATTGCTTACCCGATCGCTGTTGAAGCGTTATCGCTGATTTATAACAAAGATCTGCTGCCGA
ACCCGCCAAAAACCTGGGAAGAGATCCCGGCGCTGGATAAAGAACTGAAAGCGAAAGGTAAGAGCGCGCT
GATGTTCAACCTGCAAGAACCGTACTTCACCTGGCCGCTGATTGCTGCTGACGGGGGTTATGCGTTCAAG
TATGAAAACGGCAAGTACGACATTAAAGACGTGGGCGTGGATAACGCTGGCGCGAAAGCGGGTCTGACCT
TCCTGGTTGACCTGATTAAAAGCAAACACATGAATGCAGACACCGATTACTCCATCGCAGAAGCTGCCTT
TAATAAAGGCGAAACAGCGATGACCATCAACGGCCCGTGGGCATGGTCCAACATCGACACCAGCAAAGTG
AATTATGGTGTAACGGTACTGCCGACCTTCAAGGGTCAACCATCCAAACCGTTCGTTGGCGTGCTGAGCG
CAGGTATTAACGCCGCCAGTCCGAACAAAGAGCTGGCGAAAGAGTTCCTCGAAAACTATCTGCTGACTGA
TGAAGGTCTGGAAGCGGTTAATAAAGACAAACCGCTGGGTGCCGTAGCGCTGAAGTCTTACGAGGAAGAG
TTGGCGAAAGATCCACGTATTGCCGCCACCATGGAAAACGCCCAGAAAGGTGAAATCATGCCGAACATCC
CGCAGATGTCCGCTTTCTGGTATGCCGTGCGTACTGCGGTGATCAACGCCGCCAGCGGTCGTCAGACTGT
CGATGAAGCCCTGAAAGACCCTCCACTCGAGATGTCTCGCAGTCCTGATGCGAAGGAAGACCCTGTGGAG
TGCCCTCTTTGCATGGAGCCCTTGGAGATAGATGATATCAACTTTTTCCCTTGCACCTGTGGCTACCAGA
TTTGCCGATTTTGTTGGCATCGAATTCGCACTGATGAAAATGGGCTTTGTCCTGCATGTAGAAAGCCATA
TCCAGAAGACGGTAGCAGCGGTGTCGTACAAAAAAACCTCGTCTTTGTTGTAGGTTTATCTCAGCGCCTA
GCAGACCCAGAGGTTTTAAAACGACCAGAATATTTTGGGAAGTTTGGTAAAATACATAAAGTTGTCATCA
ATAATAGCACATCATATGCAGGCTCACAGGGTCCAAGTGCCAGTGCTTATGTAACCTATATCCGGTCAGA
AGACGCTCTCAGAGCCATACAGTGTGTCAACAATGTGGTAGTAGATGGCAGAACACTTAAGGCATCTCTA
GGTACAACAAAATACTGCAGTTACTTCTTAAAGAATATGCAGTGTCCAAAACCTGACTGCATGTATCTTC
ATGAATTGGGGGATGAGGCGGCCAGCTTCACAAAAGAGGAAATGCAGGCGGGTAAACACCAAGAATATGA
ACAGAAGCTACTTCAAGAATTATATAAATTAAATCCCAATTTTCTTCAGCTATCTACGGGTTCAGTTGAT
AAAAATAAGAACAAAGTGACACCACTGCAGAGGTACGATACCCCCATTGACAAACCTTCAGATTCTCTCA
GTATAGGGAACGGTGATAATTCCCAGCAGATATCTAACAGTGATACGCCTTCACCACCACCTGGTTTGTC
AAAATCCAATCCAGTCATCCCCATCAGTTCATCCAATCACAGTGCACGGTCCCCTTTTGAAGGGGCAGTA
ACAGAGTCACAGTCGTTATTCTCAGACAATTTTCGCCATCCCAACCCTATCCCAAGTGGGCTTCCTCCTT
TCCCCAGCTCCCCACAGACATCCAGTGACTGGCCTACAGCACCAGAACCACAGAGCCTCTTCACATCAGA
AACAATCCCAGTATCATCCTCTACAGACTGGCAAGCAGCTTTTGGCTTTGGTTCTTCTAAACAACCAGAG
GATGACTTGGGTTTTGATCCCTTCGATGTCACTCGAAAAGCCTTAGCAGACCTGATTGAGAAGGAACTGT
CCGTTCAAGACCAACCTTCCCTTTCGCCCACATCTCTTCAGAACTCCTCTTCACACACTACAACCGCCAA
AGGTCCAGGCTCTGGATTCCTGCATCCTGCTGCAGCTACAAATGCCAATTCTCTCAATAGTACCTTTTCA
GTCTTGCCCCAGAGGTTCCCTCAATTTCAGCAGCACCGAGCGGTTTATAATTCATTCAGTTTTCCAGGCC
AGGCAGCCCGCTATCCTTGGATGGCCTTTCCACGCAATAGCATCATGCACTTGAACCACACAGCAAACCC
CACCTCAAATAGTAATTTCTTGGACTTGAATCTCCCGCCACAGCACAACACAGGTCTGGGAGGGATCCCT
GTAGCAGGGGAAGAAGAGGTGAAGGTTTCGACCATGCCACTGTCAACCTCTTCCCATTCATTACAACAAG
GACAGCAGCCTACAAGTCTCCACACTACTGTGGCCTAAGCGGCCGCTTCCCTTTAGTGAGGGTTAATGCT
TCGAGCAGACATGATAAGATACATTGATGAGTTTGGACAAACCACAACTAGAATGCAGTGAAAAAAATGC
TTTATTTGTGAAATTTGTGATGCTATTGCTTTATTTGTAACCATTATAAGCTGCAATAAACAAGTTAACA
ACAACAATTGCATTCATTTTATGTTTCAGGTTCAGGGGGAGATGTGGGAGGTTTTTTAAAGCAAGTAAAA
CCTCTACAAATGTGGTAAAATCCGATAAGGATCGATCCGGGCTGGCGTAATAGCGAAGAGGCCCGCACCG
ATCGCCCTTCCCAACAGTTGCGCAGCCTGAATGGCGAATGG
[124 nt withheld, positions 4382-4505]
C
[91 nt withheld, positions 4507-4597]
A
[49 nt withheld, positions 4599-4647]
CCTTTGACGTTGGAGTCCACGTTCTTT
[37 nt withheld, positions 4675-4711]
ACCCTATCTCGGTCTATTCTTTTGATTTATAAGGGATTTTGCCGATTTCGGCCTATTGGTTAAAAAATGA
GCTGATTTAACAAAAATTTAACGCGAATTTTAACAAAATATTAACGCTTACAATTTCCTGATGCGGTATT
TTCTCCTTACGCATCTGTGCGGTATTTCACACCGCATACGCGGATCTGCGCAGCACCATGGCCTGAAATA
ACCTCTGAAAGAGGAACTTGGTTAGGTACCTTCTGAGGCGGAAAGAACCAGCTGTGGAATGTGTGTCAGT
TAGGGTGTGGAAAGTCCCCAGGCTCCCCAGCAGGCAGAAGTATGCAAAGCATGCATCTCAATTAGTCAGC
AACCAGGTGTGGAAAGTCCCCAGGCTCCCCAGCAGGCAGAAGTATGCAAAGCATGCATCTCAATTAGTCA
GCAACCATAGTCCCGCCCCTAACTCCGCCCATCCCGCCCCTAACTCCGCCCAGTTCCGCCCATTCTCCGC
CCCATGGCTGACTAATTTTTTTTATTTATGCAGAGGCCGAGGCCGCCTCGGCCTCTGAGCTATTCCAGAA
GTAGTGAGGAGGCTTTTTTGGAGGCCTAGGCTTTTGCAAAAAGCTTGATTCTTCTGACACAACAGTCTCG
AACTTAAGGCTAGAGCCACCATGATTGAACAAGATGGATTGCACGCAGGTTCTCCGGCCGCTTGGGTGGA
GAGGCTATTCGGCTATGACTGGGCACAACAGACAATCGGCTGCTCTGATGCCGCCGTGTTCCGGCTGTCA
GCGCAGGGGCGCCCGGTTCTTTTTGTCAAGACCGACCTGTCCGGTGCCCTGAATGAACTGCAGGACGAGG
CAGCGCGGCTATCGTGGCTGGCCACGACGGGCGTTCCTTGCGCAGCTGTGCTCGACGTTGTCACTGAAGC
GGGAAGGGACTGGCTGCTATTGGGCGAAGTGCCGGGGCAGGATCTCCTGTCATCTCACCTTGCTCCTGCC
GAGAAAGTATCCATCATGGCTGATGCAATGCGGCGGCTGCATACGCTTGATCCGGCTACCTGCCCATTCG
ACCACCAAGCGAAACATCGCATCGAGCGAGCACGTACTCGGATGGAAGCCGGTCTTGTCGATCAGGATGA
TCTGGACGAAGAGCATCAGGGGCTCGCGCCAGCCGAACTGTTCGCCAGGCTCAAGGCGCGCATGCCCGAC
GGCGAGGATCTCGTCGTGACCCATGGCGATGCCTGCTTGCCGAATATCATGGTGGAAAATGGCCGCTTTT
CTGGATTCATCGACTGTGGCCGGCTGGGTGTGGCGGACCGCTATCAGGACATAGCGTTGGCTACCCGTGA
TATTGCTGAAGAGCTTGGCGGCGAATGGGCTGACCGCTTCCTCGTGCTTTACGGTATCGCCGCTCCCGAT
TCGCAGCGCATCGCCTTCTATCGCCTTCTTGACGAGTTCTTCTGAGCGGGACTCTGGGGTTCGAAATGAC
CGACCAAGCGACGCCCAACCTGCCATCACGATGGCCGCAATAAAATATCTTTATTTTCATTACATCTGTG
TGTTGGTTTTTTGTGTGAATCGATAGCGATAAGGATCCGCGTATGGTGCACTCTCAGTACAATCTGCTCT
GATGCCGCATAGTTAAGCCAGCCCCGACACCCGCCAACACCCGCTGACGCGCCCTGACGGGCTTGTCTGC
TCCCGGCATCCGCTTACAGACAAGCTGTGACCGTCTCCGGGAGCTGCATGTGTCAGAGGTTTTCACCGTC
ATCACCGAAACGCGCGAGACGAAAGGGCCTCGTGATACGCCTATTTTTATAGGTTAATGTCATGATAATA
ATGGTTTCTTAGACGTCAGGTGGCACTTTTCGGGGAAATGTGCGCGGAACCCCTATTTGTTTATTTTTCT
AAATACATTCAAATATGTATCCGCTCATGAGACAATAACCCTGATAAATGCTTCAATAATATTGAAAAAG
GAAGAGTATGAGTATTCAACATTTCCGTGTCGCCCTTATTCCCTTTTTTGCGGCATTTTGCCTTCCTGTT
TTTGCTCACCCAGAAACGCTGGTGAAAGTAAAAGATGCTGAAGATCAGTTGGGTGCACGAGTGGGTTACA
TCGAACTGGATCTCAACAGCGGTAAGATCCTTGAGAGTTTTCGCCCCGAAGAACGTTTTCCAATGATGAG
CACTTTTAAAGTTCTGCTATGTGGCGCGGTATTATCCCGTATTGACGCCGGGCAAGAGCAACTCGGTCGC
CGCATACACTATTCTCAGAATGACTTGGTTGAGTACTCACCAGTCACAGAAAAGCATCTTACGGATGGCA
TGACAGTAAGAGAATTATGCAGTGCTGCCATAACCATGAGTGATAACACTGCGGCCAACTTACTTCTGAC
AACGATCGGAGGACCGAAGGAGCTAACCGCTTTTTTGCACAACATGGGGGATCATGTAACTCGCCTTGAT
CGTTGGGAACCGGAGCTGAATGAAGCCATACCAAACGACGAGCGTGACACCACGATGCCTGTAGCAATGG
CAACAACGTTGCGCAAACTATTAACTGGCGAACTACTTACTCTAGCTTCCCGGCAACAATTAATAGACTG
GATGGAGGCGGATAAAGTTGCAGGACCACTTCTGCGCTCGGCCCTTCCGGCTGGCTGGTTTATTGCTGAT
AAATCTGGAGCCGGTGAGCGTGGGTCTCGCGGTATCATTGCAGCACTGGGGCCAGATGGTAAGCCCTCCC
GTATCGTAGTTATCTACACGACGGGGAGTCAGGCAACTATGGATGAACGAAATAGACAGATCGCTGAGAT
AGGTGCCTCACTGATTAAGCATTGGTAACTGTCAGACCAAGTTTACTCATATATACTTTAGATTGATTTA
AAACTTCATTTTTAATTTAAAAGGATCTAGGTGAAGATCCTTTTTGATAATCTCATGACCAAAATCCCTT
AACGTGAGTTTTCGTTCCACTGAGCGTCAGACCCCGTAGAAAAGATCAAAGGATCTTCTTGAGATCCTTT
TTTTCTGCGCGTAATCTGCTGCTTGCAAACAAAAAAACCACCGCTACCAGCGGTGGTTTGTTTGCCGGAT
CAAGAGCTACCAACTCTTTTTCCGAAGGTAACTGGCTTCAGCAGAGCGCAGATACCAAATACTGTTCTTC
TAGTGTAGCCGTAGTTAGGCCACCACTTCAAGAACTCTGTAGCACCGCCTACATACCTCGCTCTGCTAAT
CCTGTTACCAGTGGCTGCTGCCAGTGGCGATAAGTCGTGTCTTACCGGGTTGGACTCAAGACGATAGTTA
CCGGATAAGGCGCAGCGGTCGGGCTGAACGGGGGGTTCGTGCACACAGCCCAGCTTGGAGCGAACGACCT
ACACCGAACTGAGATACCTACAGCGTGAGCTATGAGAAAGCGCCACGCTTCCCGAAGGGAGAAAGGCGGA
CAGGTATCCGGTAAGCGGCAGGGTCGGAACAGGAGAGCGCACGAGGGAGCTTCCAGGGGGAAACGCCTGG
TATCTTTATAGTCCTGTCGGGTTTCGCCACCTCTGACTTGAGCGTCGATTTTTGTGATGCTCGTCAGGGG
GGCGGAGCCTATGGAAAAACGCCAGCAACGCGGCCTTTTTACGGTTCCTGGCCTTTTGCTGGCCTTTTGC
TCACATGGCTCGACAGATCT
Features (pLannotate 1.2.2; 22 found; start..end, strand, type, name):
    140..517     +  enhancer       CMV enhancer: human cytomegalovirus immediate early enhancer
    518..729     +  promoter       CMV promoter: human cytomegalovirus (CMV) immediate early promoter
    890..1022    +  intron         chimeric intron: chimera between introns from human β-globin and immunoglobulin heavy chain genes
   1067..1085    +  promoter       T7 promoter: promoter for bacteriophage T7 RNA polymerase
   1107..1148    +  CDS            V5 tag: epitope tag from simian virus 5
   1170..1283    +  CDS            SBP: streptavidin-binding peptide selected from a peptide library; binds streptavidin with nanomolar affinity (Keefe et al., 2001)
   1308..2399    +  CDS            MBP: maltose binding protein from E. coli; malE (mutated); This version of the gene does not encode a signal sequence, so MBP will remain in the cytosol.
   2412..4025    +  CDS            CNOT4 (fragment): CNOT4_HUMAN - Also known as NOT4. Experimental evidence at protein level: Swiss-Prot protein existence level 1. Has E3 ubiquitin ligase activity, promoting ubiquitination and degradation of target proteins (PubMed:11823428, PubMed:22159038, PubMed:26575292). Involved in activation of the JAK/STAT pathway (PubMed:11823428, PubMed:22159038). Catalyzes ubiquitination of methylated RBM15 (PubMed:26575292). Plays a role in quality control of translation of mitochondrial outer membrane-localized mRNA (PubMed:29861391). As part of the PINK1-regulated signaling, upon mitochondria damage, ubiquitinates
   4040..4057    -  promoter       T3 promoter (fragment): promoter for bacteriophage T3 RNA polymerase
   4075..4196    -  polyA_signal   SV40 poly(A) signal: SV40 polyadenylation signal
   4219..4287    -  CDS            large T antigen (fragment): large T antigen from SV40 (simian virus 40)
   4311..4378    +  CDS            lacZα (fragment): LacZα fragment of β-galactosidase; lacZ fragment
   4382..4810    +  rep_origin     f1 ori (sequence partly withheld): f1 bacteriophage origin of replication; arrow indicates direction of (+) strand synthesis
   4838..4889    -  misc_feature   bom (fragment): basis of mobility region from pBR322
   4954..5311    +  promoter       SV40 promoter: SV40 enhancer and early promoter
   5362..6153    +  CDS            neo: KKA2_KLEPN - Also known as kan, nptII. Experimental evidence at protein level: Swiss-Prot protein existence level 1. Resistance to kanamycin, neomycin, paromomycin, ribostamycin, butirosin and gentamicin B. From Klebsiella pneumoniae.
   6220..6268    +  polyA_signal   poly(A) signal: synthetic polyadenylation signal
   6288..6342    -  misc_feature   bom (fragment): basis of mobility region from pBR322
   6444..6479    -  CDS            rop (fragment): Rop protein, which maintains plasmids at low copy number; rop
   6574..6678    +  promoter       AmpR promoter: bla
   6679..7539    +  CDS            AmpR: β-lactamase; bla; confers resistance to ampicillin, carbenicillin, and related antibiotics
   7710..8298    +  rep_origin     ori: high-copy-number ColE1/pMB1/pBR322/pUC origin of replication
