[The description below was written by a language model from this plasmid's Addgene catalogue record and pLannotate feature annotations shown in this document.]
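Description:
pCIneo-V5-SBP-MBP-HsNot4-del64-104-GSSG_AG is an 8,371 nt mammalian expression plasmid built on the pCI-neo backbone. It is propagated in E. coli at high copy number from a ColE1/pUC-type origin under ampicillin selection (β-lactamase with its own promoter). An f1 origin is also present, which in principle allows single-stranded DNA production. For selection in mammalian cells, the backbone carries a neomycin phosphotransferase gene driven by the SV40 enhancer/early promoter and terminated by a synthetic poly(A) signal. This cassette permits G418 selection of stable transfectants.

The expression cassette uses the human cytomegalovirus immediate early enhancer and promoter, followed by the chimeric β-globin/immunoglobulin intron that boosts transcript processing and expression. It ends with the SV40 late-region poly(A) signal. A T7 promoter upstream of the coding region and a partial T3 promoter downstream flank the insert. The open reading frame encodes, in order, a V5 epitope tag, a streptavidin-binding peptide (SBP), a signal-sequence-free E. coli maltose binding protein (MBP), and a human CNOT4 (NOT4) coding sequence. The depositor bases this sequence on isoform 1. As the name indicates, residues 64–104 are deleted; the "GSSG" in the name suggests a short linker replacing the removed segment, although the record does not say so explicitly.

CNOT4 is an E3 ubiquitin ligase associated with the CCR4-NOT complex. The V5 tag allows detection of the fusion, and the SBP tag allows streptavidin pulldown. The construct is therefore suited to testing how this internal deletion affects NOT4 interactions in transfected human cells, in line with the associated study of NOT4 binding to CCR4-NOT. The cloning method is not recorded, and the depositor sequence may be theoretical.
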