Addgene plasmid #148779: pCIneo-V5-SBP-MBP-HsNot4-del64-104-GSSG_AG
Purpose: Mammalian Expression of HsNot4-del64-104
Depositing lab: Elisa Izaurralde. Depositing organization: Max Planck Institute for Developmental Biology. Publication: A conserved CAF40-binding motif in metazoan NOT4 mediates association with the CCR4-NOT complex. Keskeny C, Raisch T, Sgromo A, Igreja C, Bhandari D, Weichenrieder O, Izaurralde E. Genes Dev. 2019 Feb 1;33(3-4):236-252. doi: 10.1101/gad.320952.118. Epub 2019 Jan 28. PubMed 30692204.
Backbone
  Vector backbone: pCI-neo
  Vector type: Mammalian Expression
Growth in bacteria
  Bacterial resistance: Ampicillin, 100 μg/mL
  Growth temperature: 37°C
  Growth strain: DH5alpha
  Copy number: High Copy
Gene/Insert
  Gene/Insert name: HsNot4-del64-104
  Species: H. sapiens (human)
  Entrez Gene: CNOT4 (a.k.a. CLONE243, NOT4, NOT4H)
  Cloning method: Unknown
Terms and licenses: Academic/Nonprofit Terms; Industry Terms: Not Available to Industry
Depositor comments: sequence given by variant 4 NCBI: NM_001190848.1 or Uniprot.: isoform 1 O95628-1 Plasmids from this collection were made available to the research community and donated after the lab closed. Please note that the sequence provided by the depositing laboratory may be theoretical/predicted or based on Sanger sequencing results. There may be discrepancies between sequencing results obtained by Addgene and the depositor sequence. If an Addgene verified sequence is not available, please contact before placing your order to request that our lab fully sequence the plasmid.
How to cite: pCIneo-V5-SBP-MBP-HsNot4-del64-104-GSSG_AG was a gift from Elisa Izaurralde (Addgene plasmid # 148779 ; http://n2t.net/addgene:148779 ; RRID:Addgene_148779)
